>Addgene plasmid #77220 | MAPK4 gRNA (BRDN0001148116) | addgene full sequence | sequence record 187344 | Addgene Assembled Sequence
CCCGGGTGCAAAGATGGATAAAGTTTTAAACAGAGAGGAATCTTTGCAGCTAATGGACCTTCTAGGTCTT
GAAAGGAGTGGGAATTGGCTCCGGTGCCCGTCAGTGGGCAGAGCGCACATCGCCCACAGTCCCCGAGAAG
TTGGGGGGAGGGGTCGGCAATTGATCCGGTGCCTAGAGAAGGTGGCGCGGGGTAAACTGGGAAAGTGATG
TCGTGTACTGGCTCCGCCTTTTTCCCGAGGGTGGGGGAGAACCGTATATAAGTGCAGTAGTCGCCGTGAA
CGTTCTTTTTCGCAACGGGTTTGCCGCCAGAACACAGGTAAGTGCCGTGTGTGGTTCCCGCGGGCCTGGC
CTCTTTACGGGTTATGGCCCTTGCGTGCCTTGAATTACTTCCACCTGGCTGCAGTACGTGATTCTTGATC
CCGAGCTTCGGGTTGGAAGTGGGTGGGAGAGTTCGAGGCCTTGCGCTTAAGGAGCCCCTTCGCCTCGTGC
TTGAGTTGAGGCCTGGCCTGGGCGCTGGGGCCGCCGCGTGCGAATCTGGTGGCACCTTCGCGCCTGTCTC
GCTGCTTTCGATAAGTCTCTAGCCATTTAAAATTTTTGATGACCTGCTGCGACGCTTTTTTTCTGGCAAG
ATAGTCTTGTAAATGCGGGCCAAGATCTGCACACTGGTATTTCGGTTTTTGGGGCCGCGGGCGGCGACGG
GGCCCGTGCGTCCCAGCGCACATGTTCGGCGAGGCGGGGCCTGCGAGCGCGGCCACCGAGAATCGGACGG
GGGTAGTCTCAAGCTGGCCGGCCTGCTCTGGTGCCTGGCCTCGCGCCGCCGTGTATCGCCCCGCCCTGGG
CGGCAAGGCTGGCCCGGTCGGCACCAGTTGCGTGAGCGGAAAGATGGCCGCTTCCCGGCCCTGCTGCAGG
GAGCTCAAAATGGAGGACGCGGCGCTCGGGAGAGCGGGCGGGTGAGTCACCCACACAAAGGAAAAGGGCC
TTTCCGTCCTCAGCCGTCGCTTCATGTGACTCCACGGAGTACCGGGCGCCGTCCAGGCACCTCGATTAGT
TCTCGAGCTTTTGGAGTACGTCGTCTTTAGGTTGGGGGGAGGGGTTTTATGCGATGGAGTTTCCCCACAC
TGAGTGGGTGGAGACTGAAGTTAGGCCAGCTTGGCACTTGATGTAATTCTCCTTGGAATTTGCCCTTTTT
GAGTTTGGATCTTGGTTCATTCTCAAGCCTCAGACAGTGGTTCAAAGTTTTTTTCTTCCATTTCAGGTGT
CGTGACGTACGGCCACCATGACCGAGTACAAGCCCACGGTGCGCCTCGCCACCCGCGACGACGTCCCCAG
GGCCGTACGCACCCTCGCCGCCGCGTTCGCCGACTACCCCGCCACGCGCCACACCGTCGATCCGGACCGC
CACATCGAGCGGGTCACCGAGCTGCAAGAACTCTTCCTCACGCGCGTCGGGCTCGACATCGGCAAGGTGT
GGGTCGCGGACGACGGCGCCGCCGTGGCGGTCTGGACCACGCCGGAGAGCGTCGAAGCGGGGGCGGTGTT
CGCCGAGATCGGCCCGCGCATGGCCGAGTTGAGCGGTTCCCGGCTGGCCGCGCAGCAACAGATGGAAGGC
CTCCTGGCGCCGCACCGGCCCAAGGAGCCCGCGTGGTTCCTGGCCACCGTCGGAGTCTCGCCCGACCACC
AGGGCAAGGGTCTGGGCAGCGCCGTCGTGCTCCCCGGAGTGGAGGCGGCCGAGCGCGCCGGGGTGCCCGC
CTTCCTGGAGACCTCCGCGCCCCGCAACCTCCCCTTCTACGAGCGGCTCGGCTTCACCGTCACCGCCGAC
GTCGAGGTGCCCGAAGGACCGCGCACCTGGTGCATGACCCGCAAGCCCGGTGCCTGAACGCGTTAAGTCG
ACAATCAACCTCTGGATTACAAAATTTGTGAAAGATTGACTGGTATTCTTAACTATGTTGCTCCTTTTAC
GCTATGTGGATACGCTGCTTTAATGCCTTTGTATCATGCTATTGCTTCCCGTATGGCTTTCATTTTCTCC
TCCTTGTATAAATCCTGGTTGCTGTCTCTTTATGAGGAGTTGTGGCCCGTTGTCAGGCAACGTGGCGTGG
TGTGCACTGTGTTTGCTGACGCAACCCCCACTGGTTGGGGCATTGCCACCACCTGTCAGCTCCTTTCCGG
GACTTTCGCTTTCCCCCTCCCTATTGCCACGGCGGAACTCATCGCCGCCTGCCTTGCCCGCTGCTGGACA
GGGGCTCGGCTGTTGGGCACTGACAATTCCGTGGTGTTGTCGGGGAAATCATCGTCCTTTCCTTGGCTGC
TCGCCTGTGTTGCCACCTGGATTCTGCGCGGGACGTCCTTCTGCTACGTCCCTTCGGCCCTCAATCCAGC
GGACCTTCCTTCCCGCGGCCTGCTGCCGGCTCTGCGGCCTCTTCCGCGTCTTCGCCTTCGCCCTCAGACG
AGTCGGATCTCCCTTTGGGCCGCCTCCCCGCGTCGACTTTAAGACCAATGACTTACAAGGCAGCTGTAGA
TCTTAGCCACTTTTTAAAAGAAAAGGGGGGACTGGAAGGGCTAATTCACTCCCAACGAAGACAAGATCTG
CTTTTTGCTTGTACTGGGTCTCTCTGGTTAGACCAGATCTGAGCCTGGGAGCTCTCTGGCTAACTAGGGA
ACCCACTGCTTAAGCCTCAATAAAGCTTGCCTTGAGTGCTTCAAGTAGTGTGTGCCCGTCTGTTGTGTGA
CTCTGGTAACTAGAGATCCCTCAGACCCTTTTAGTCAGTGTGGAAAATCTCTAGCAGTACGTATAGTAGT
TCATGTCATCTTATTATTCAGTATTTATAACTTGCAAAGAAATGAATATCAGAGAGTGAGAGGAACTTGT
TTATTGCAGCTTATAATGGTTACAAATAAAGCAATAGCATCACAAATTTCACAAATAAAGCATTTTTTTC
ACTGCATTCTAGTTGTGGTTTGTCCAAACTCATCAATGTATCTTATCATGTCTGGCTCTAGCTATCCCGC
CCCTAACTCCGCCCATCCCGCCCCTAACTCCGCCCAGTTCCGCCCATTCTCCGCCCCATGGCTGACTAAT
TTTTTTTATTTATGCAGAGGCCGAGGCCGCCTCGGCCTCTGAGCTATTCCAGAAGTAGTGAGGAGGCTTT
TTTGGAGGCCTAGGGACGTACCCAATTCGCCCTATAGTGAGTCGTATTACGCGCGCTCACTGGCCGTCGT
TTTACAACGTCGTGACTGGGAAAACCCTGGCGTTACCCAACTTAATCGCCTTGCAGCACATCCCCCTTTC
GCCAGCTGGCGTAATAGCGAAGAGGCCCGCACCGATCGCCCTTCCCAACAGTTGCGCAGCCTGAATGGCG
AATGGG
[124 nt withheld, positions 3367-3490]
C
[91 nt withheld, positions 3492-3582]
A
[49 nt withheld, positions 3584-3632]
CCTTTGACGTTGGAGTCCACGTTCTTT
[37 nt withheld, positions 3660-3696]
ACCCTATCTCGGTCTATTCTTTTGATTTATAAGGGATTTTGCCGATTTCGGCCTATTGGTTAAAAAATGA
GCTGATTTAACAAAAATTTAACGCGAATTTTAACAAAATATTAACGCTTACAATTTAGGTGGCACTTTTC
GGGGAAATGTGCGCGGAACCCCTATTTGTTTATTTTTCTAAATACATTCAAATATGTATCCGCTCATGAG
ACAATAACCCTGATAAATGCTTCAATAATATTGAAAAAGGAAGAGTATGAGTATTCAACATTTCCGTGTC
GCCCTTATTCCCTTTTTTGCGGCATTTTGCCTTCCTGTTTTTGCTCACCCAGAAACGCTGGTGAAAGTAA
AAGATGCTGAAGATCAGTTGGGTGCACGAGTGGGTTACATCGAACTGGATCTCAACAGCGGTAAGATCCT
TGAGAGTTTTCGCCCCGAAGAACGTTTTCCAATGATGAGCACTTTTAAAGTTCTGCTATGTGGCGCGGTA
TTATCCCGTATTGACGCCGGGCAAGAGCAACTCGGTCGCCGCATACACTATTCTCAGAATGACTTGGTTG
AGTACTCACCAGTCACAGAAAAGCATCTTACGGATGGCATGACAGTAAGAGAATTATGCAGTGCTGCCAT
AACCATGAGTGATAACACTGCGGCCAACTTACTTCTGACAACGATCGGAGGACCGAAGGAGCTAACCGCT
TTTTTGCACAACATGGGGGATCATGTAACTCGCCTTGATCGTTGGGAACCGGAGCTGAATGAAGCCATAC
CAAACGACGAGCGTGACACCACGATGCCTGTAGCAATGGCAACAACGTTGCGCAAACTATTAACTGGCGA
ACTACTTACTCTAGCTTCCCGGCAACAATTAATAGACTGGATGGAGGCGGATAAAGTTGCAGGACCACTT
CTGCGCTCGGCCCTTCCGGCTGGCTGGTTTATTGCTGATAAATCTGGAGCCGGTGAGCGTGGGTCTCGCG
GTATCATTGCAGCACTGGGGCCAGATGGTAAGCCCTCCCGTATCGTAGTTATCTACACGACGGGGAGTCA
GGCAACTATGGATGAACGAAATAGACAGATCGCTGAGATAGGTGCCTCACTGATTAAGCATTGGTAACTG
TCAGACCAAGTTTACTCATATATACTTTAGATTGATTTAAAACTTCATTTTTAATTTAAAAGGATCTAGG
TGAAGATCCTTTTTGATAATCTCATGACCAAAATCCCTTAACGTGAGTTTTCGTTCCACTGAGCGTCAGA
CCCCGTAGAAAAGATCAAAGGATCTTCTTGAGATCCTTTTTTTCTGCGCGTAATCTGCTGCTTGCAAACA
AAAAAACCACCGCTACCAGCGGTGGTTTGTTTGCCGGATCAAGAGCTACCAACTCTTTTTCCGAAGGTAA
CTGGCTTCAGCAGAGCGCAGATACCAAATACTGTTCTTCTAGTGTAGCCGTAGTTAGGCCACCACTTCAA
GAACTCTGTAGCACCGCCTACATACCTCGCTCTGCTAATCCTGTTACCAGTGGCTGCTGCCAGTGGCGAT
AAGTCGTGTCTTACCGGGTTGGACTCAAGACGATAGTTACCGGATAAGGCGCAGCGGTCGGGCTGAACGG
GGGGTTCGTGCACACAGCCCAGCTTGGAGCGAACGACCTACACCGAACTGAGATACCTACAGCGTGAGCT
ATGAGAAAGCGCCACGCTTCCCGAAGGGAGAAAGGCGGACAGGTATCCGGTAAGCGGCAGGGTCGGAACA
GGAGAGCGCACGAGGGAGCTTCCAGGGGGAAACGCCTGGTATCTTTATAGTCCTGTCGGGTTTCGCCACC
TCTGACTTGAGCGTCGATTTTTGTGATGCTCGTCAGGGGGGCGGAGCCTATGGAAAAACGCCAGCAACGC
GGCCTTTTTACGGTTCCTGGCCTTTTGCTGGCCTTTTGCTCACATGTTCTTTCCTGCGTTATCCCCTGAT
TCTGTGGATAACCGTATTACCGCCTTTGAGTGAGCTGATACCGCTCGCCGCAGCCGAACGACCGAGCGCA
GCGAGTCAGTGAGCGAGGAAGCGGAAGAGCGCCCAATACGCAAACCGCCTCTCCCCGCGCGTTGGCCGAT
TCATTAATGCAGCTGGCACGACAGGTTTCCCGACTGGAAAGCGGGCAGTGAGCGCAACGCAATTAATGTG
AGTTAGCTCACTCATTAGGCACCCCAGGCTTTACACTTTATGCTTCCGGCTCGTATGTTGTGTGGAATTG
TGAGCGGATAACAATTTCACACAGGAAACAGCTATGACCATGATTACGCCAAGCGCGCAATTAACCCTCA
CTAAAGGGAACAAAAGCTGGAGCTGCAAGCTTAATGTAGTCTTATGCAATACTCTTGTAGTCTTGCAACA
TGGTAACGATGAGTTAGCAACATGCCTTACAAGGAGAGAAAAAGCACCGTGCATGCCGATTGGTGGAAGT
AAGGTGGTACGATCGTGCCTTATTAGGAAGGCAACAGACGGGTCTGACATGGATTGGACGAACCACTGAA
TTGCCGCATTGCAGAGATATTGTATTTAAGTGCCTAGCTCGATACATAAACGGGTCTCTCTGGTTAGACC
AGATCTGAGCCTGGGAGCTCTCTGGCTAACTAGGGAACCCACTGCTTAAGCCTCAATAAAGCTTGCCTTG
AGTGCTTCAAGTAGTGTGTGCCCGTCTGTTGTGTGACTCTGGTAACTAGAGATCCCTCAGACCCTTTTAG
TCAGTGTGGAAAATCTCTAGCAGTGGCGCCCGAACAGGGACTTGAAAGCGAAAGGGAAACCAGAGGAGCT
CTCTCGACGCAGGACTCGGCTTGCTGAAGCGCGCACGGCAAGAGGCGAGGGGCGGCGACTGGTGAGTACG
CCAAAAATTTTGACTAGCGGAGGCTAGAAGGAGAGAGATGGGTGCGAGAGCGTCAGTATTAAGCGGGGGA
GAATTAGATCGCGATGGGAAAAAATTCGGTTAAGGCCAGGGGGAAAGAAAAAATATAAATTAAAACATAT
AGTATGGGCAAGCAGGGAGCTAGAACGATTCGCAGTTAATCCTGGCCTGTTAGAAACATCAGAAGGCTGT
AGACAAATACTGGGACAGCTACAACCATCCCTTCAGACAGGATCAGAAGAACTTAGATCATTATATAATA
CAGTAGCAACCCTCTATTGTGTGCATCAAAGGATAGAGATAAAAGACACCAAGGAAGCTTTAGACAAGAT
AGAGGAAGAGCAAAACAAAAGTAAGACCACCGCACAGCAAGCGGCCGCTGATCTTCAGACCTGGAGGAGG
AGATATGAGGGACAATTGGAGAAGTGAATTATATAAATATAAAGTAGTAAAAATTGAACCATTAGGAGTA
GCACCCACCAAGGCAAAGAGAAGAGTGGTGCAGAGAGAAAAAAGAGCAGTGGGAATAGGAGCTTTGTTCC
TTGGGTTCTTGGGAGCAGCAGGAAGCACTATGGGCGCAGCGTCAATGACGCTGACGGTACAGGCCAGACA
ATTATTGTCTGGTATAGTGCAGCAGCAGAACAATTTGCTGAGGGCTATTGAGGCGCAACAGCATCTGTTG
CAACTCACAGTCTGGGGCATCAAGCAGCTCCAGGCAAGAATCCTGGCTGTGGAAAGATACCTAAAGGATC
AACAGCTCCTGGGGATTTGGGGTTGCTCTGGAAAACTCATTTGCACCACTGCTGTGCCTTGGAATGCTAG
TTGGAGTAATAAATCTCTGGAACAGATTTGGAATCACACGACCTGGATGGAGTGGGACAGAGAAATTAAC
AATTACACAAGCTTAATACACTCCTTAATTGAAGAATCGCAAAACCAGCAAGAAAAGAATGAACAAGAAT
TATTGGAATTAGATAAATGGGCAAGTTTGTGGAATTGGTTTAACATAACAAATTGGCTGTGGTATATAAA
ATTATTCATAATGATAGTAGGAGGCTTGGTAGGTTTAAGAATAGTTTTTGCTGTACTTTCTATAGTGAAT
AGAGTTAGGCAGGGATATTCACCATTATCGTTTCAGACCCACCTCCCAACCCCGAGGGGACCCAGAGAGG
GCCTATTTCCCATGATTCCTTCATATTTGCATATACGATACAAGGCTGTTAGAGAGATAATTAGAATTAA
TTTGACTGTAAACACAAAGATATTAGTACAAAATACGTGACGTAGAAAGTAATAATTTCTTGGGTAGTTT
GCAGTTTTAAAATTATGTTTTAAAATGGACTATCATATGCTTACCGTAACTTGAAAGTATTTCGATTTCT
TGGCTTTATATATCTTGTGGAAAGGACGAAACACCGCAGCTGTTAGGCGATCCATGGTTTTAGAGCTAGA
AATAGCAAGTTAAAATAAGGCTAGTCCGTTATCAACTTGAAAAAGTGGCACCGAGTCGGTGCTTTTTTAA
GCTTGGCGTAACTAGATCTTGAGACAAATGGCAGTATTCATCCACAATTTTAAAAGAAAAGGGGGGATTG
GGGGGTACAGTGCAGGGGAAAGAATAGTAGACATAATAGCAACAGACATACAAACTAAAGAATTACAAAA
ACAAATTACAAAAATTCAAAATTTTCGGGTTTATTACAGGGACAGCAGAGATCCACTTTGGCGCCGGCTC
GAGGGGG
Features (pLannotate 1.2.2; 29 found; start..end, strand, type, name):
     14..80      +  CDS            small t antigen (fragment): SV40 (simian virus 40) small t antigen
    106..317     +  promoter       EF-1α core promoter: core promoter for human elongation factor EF-1α
    318..1256    +  intron         EF-1α intron A: intron upstream of the start codon of human EF-1α
   1278..1877    +  CDS            PuroR (fragment): puromycin N-acetyltransferase; pac from Streptomyces; confers resistance to puromycin
   1893..2481    +  misc_feature   WPRE: woodchuck hepatitis virus posttranscriptional regulatory element
   2532..2551    +  misc_feature   cPPT/CTS (fragment): central polypurine tract and central termination sequence of HIV-1
   2553..2786    +  LTR            3' LTR (ΔU3): self-inactivating 3' long terminal repeat (LTR) from HIV-1
   2864..2985    +  polyA_signal   SV40 poly(A) signal: SV40 polyadenylation signal
   3025..3160    +  rep_origin     SV40 ori: SV40 origin of replication
   3181..3199    -  promoter       T7 promoter: promoter for bacteriophage T7 RNA polymerase
   3207..3362    +  CDS            lacZα (fragment): LacZα fragment of β-galactosidase; lacZ fragment
   3367..3795    +  rep_origin     f1 ori (sequence partly withheld): f1 bacteriophage origin of replication; arrow indicates direction of (+) strand synthesis
   3848..3952    +  promoter       AmpR promoter: bla
   3953..4813    +  CDS            AmpR: β-lactamase; bla; confers resistance to ampicillin, carbenicillin, and related antibiotics
   4984..5572    +  rep_origin     ori: high-copy-number ColE1/pMB1/pBR322/pUC origin of replication
   5755..5847    +  CDS            lacI (fragment): lac repressor; lacI; The lac repressor binds to the lac operator to inhibit transcription in E. coli. This inhibition can be relieved by adding lactose or isopropyl-β-D-thiogalactopyranoside (IPTG).
   5860..5881    +  protein_bind   CAP binding site: CAP binding activates transcription in the presence of cAMP. E. coli catabolite activator protein
   5896..5926    +  promoter       lac promoter: promoter for the E. coli lac operon
   5934..5950    +  protein_bind   lac operator: The lac repressor binds to the lac operator to inhibit transcription in E. coli. This inhibition can be relieved by adding lactose or isopropyl-β-D-thiogalactopyranoside (IPTG). lac repressor encoded by lacI
   5995..6013    +  promoter       T3 promoter: promoter for bacteriophage T3 RNA polymerase
   6041..6267    +  promoter       RSV promoter: Rous sarcoma virus enhancer/promoter
   6268..6448    +  LTR            5' LTR (truncated): truncated 5' long terminal repeat (LTR) from HIV-1
   6495..6620    +  misc_feature   HIV-1 Ψ: packaging signal of human immunodeficiency virus type 1
   6604..6967    +  CDS            HIV-1 gag (fragment): gag protein from human immunodeficiency virus 1; gag
   7113..7346    +  misc_feature   RRE: The Rev response element (RRE) of HIV-1 allows for Rev-dependent mRNA export from the nucleus to the cytoplasm.
   7723..7749    +  CDS            Rev (fragment): human immunodeficiency virus 1 (HIV-1) Rev protein; rev; enhances nuclear export of unspliced and incompletely spliced viral mRNAs
   7753..7993    +  promoter       U6 promoter: RNA polymerase III promoter for human U6 snRNA
   8023..8098    +  misc_RNA       gRNA scaffold: guide RNA scaffold for the Streptococcus pyogenes CRISPR/Cas9 system
   8154..8271    +  misc_feature   cPPT/CTS: central polypurine tract and central termination sequence of HIV-1
