[The description below was written by a language model from this plasmid's Addgene catalogue record and pLannotate feature annotations shown in this document.]
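Description:
MAPK4 gRNA (BRDN0001148116) is a third-generation lentiviral guide RNA plasmid built on the lentiGuide-Puro backbone and designed to target human MAPK4 (also known as ERK4 or p63-MAPK) for CRISPR-Cas9 editing in mammalian cells. It is propagated in E. coli as a high-copy plasmid through a ColE1/pUC-type origin with ampicillin selection from the β-lactamase gene. The backbone also carries an f1 origin, an SV40 origin and remnants of lac and phage promoter elements left over from earlier cloning vectors.

The viral genome is transcribed from a chimeric RSV promoter fused to a truncated HIV-1 5' LTR, which makes packaging Tat-independent. It contains the Ψ packaging signal with a partial gag sequence, the Rev response element for nuclear export of the full-length RNA, a cPPT/CTS to aid nuclear import, and a self-inactivating ΔU3 3' LTR followed by an SV40 polyadenylation signal. Two expression units sit between the LTRs. A human U6 RNA polymerase III promoter drives the MAPK4-specific spacer joined to the Streptococcus pyogenes gRNA scaffold. An EF-1α core promoter with its intron A drives puromycin N-acetyltransferase, stabilised by a downstream WPRE, so that transduced cells can be selected with puromycin.

The plasmid does not encode Cas9, so it must be paired with a separate Cas9 vector or used in cells that already express the nuclease. The guide was designed against two MAPK4 reference transcripts. It belongs to a human kinome gRNA collection created using optimised sgRNA design rules, which makes it suitable for individual MAPK4 knockout experiments or for following up hits from pooled screens.
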