Addgene plasmid #77220: MAPK4 gRNA (BRDN0001148116)
Purpose: 3rd generation lentiviral gRNA plasmid targeting human MAPK4
Depositing lab: John Doench & David Root. Depositing organization: Broad Institute. Publication: Optimized sgRNA design to maximize activity and minimize off-target effects of CRISPR-Cas9. Doench JG, Fusi N, Sullender M, Hegde M, Vaimberg EW, Donovan KF, Smith I, Tothova Z, Wilen C, Orchard R, Virgin HW, Listgarten J, Root DE. Nat Biotechnol. 2016 Jan 18. doi: 10.1038/nbt.3437. PubMed 26780180.
Backbone
  Vector backbone: lentiGuide-Puro
  Backbone manufacturer: Zhang Lab (Addgene plasmid # 52963)
  Vector type: Mammalian Expression, Lentiviral, CRISPR
  Selectable markers: Puromycin
Growth in bacteria
  Bacterial resistance: Ampicillin, 100 μg/mL
  Growth temperature: 37°C
  Growth strain: DH5alpha
  Copy number: High Copy
Gene/Insert
  Gene/Insert name: MAPK4 (alt names: MAPK4; NM_001292039.1)
  gRNA/shRNA sequence: CAGCTGTTAGGCGATCCATG
  Species: H. sapiens (human)
  Entrez Gene: MAPK4 (a.k.a. ERK-4, ERK4, PRKM4, p63-MAPK, p63MAPK)
  Promoter: hU6
  Cloning method: Unknown
  Sequencing primers: 5′ U6-F; 3′ pS2-R
Terms and licenses: Academic/Nonprofit Terms; Industry Terms: Not Available to Industry
Depositor comments: The gRNA was designed to target the following Genbank reference sequence(s): NM_001292039.1,NM_002747.3. Note that this plasmid does NOT contain Cas9. It should be used in conjunction with lentiCas9-Blast (Addgene #52962) or otherwise with cell lines already expressing Cas9. Browse the full kinome gRNA library at http://www.addgene.org/pooled-library/broadgpp-human-kinome/ or visit http://www.broadinstitute.org/rnai/public/ for detailed protocols and information.
How to cite: MAPK4 gRNA (BRDN0001148116) was a gift from John Doench & David Root (Addgene plasmid # 77220 ; http://n2t.net/addgene:77220 ; RRID:Addgene_77220)
