>Addgene plasmid #77220 | MAPK4 gRNA (BRDN0001148116) | depositor partial sequence | sequence record 144680 | Target Sequence
CAGCTGTTAGGCGATCCATG
