>Addgene plasmid #77220 | MAPK4 gRNA (BRDN0001148116) | addgene partial sequence | sequence record 187343 | hU6-F
AGAAAGTAATAATTTCTTGGGTAGTTTGCAGTTTTAAAATTATGTTTTAAAATGGACTATCATATGCTTA
CCGTAACTTGAAAGTATTTCGATTTCTTGGCTTTATATATCTTGTGGAAAGGACGAAACACCGCAGCTGT
TAGGCGATCCATGGTTTTAGAGCTAGAAATAGCAAGTTAAAATAAGGCTAGTCCGTTATCAACTTGAAAA
AGTGGCACCGAGTCGGTGCTTTTTTAAGCTTGGCGTAACTAGATCTTGAGACAAATGGCAGTATTCATCC
ACAATTTTAAAAGAAAAGGGGGGATTGGGGGGTACAGTGCAGGGGAAAGAATAGTAGACATAATAGCAAC
AGACATACAAACTAAAGAATTACAAAAACAAATTACAAAAATTCAAAATTTTCGGGTTTATTACAGGGAC
AGCAGAGATCCACTTTGGCGCCGGCTCGAGGGGGCCCGGGTGCAAAGATGGATAAAGTTTTAAACAGAGA
GGAATCTTTGCAGCTAATGGACCTTCTAGGTCTTGAAAGGAGTGGGAATTGGCTCCGGTGCCCGTCAGTG
GGCAGAGCGC
